Addgene plasmid #203433: pCDNA3-HA-HA-human CMYC (208-439)
Purpose: Mammalian expression of MYC
Depositing lab: Yoshiaki Ito. Depositing organization: National University of Singapore. Publication: RUNX3 inactivates oncogenic MYC through disruption of MYC/MAX complex and subsequent recruitment of GSK3beta-FBXW7 cascade. Oei V, Chuang LSH, Matsuo J, Srivastava S, Teh M, Ito Y. Commun Biol. 2023 Jul 3;6(1):689. doi: 10.1038/s42003-023-05037-0. PubMed 37400551.
Backbone
  Vector backbone: pcDNA3
  Backbone manufacturer: Invitrogen
  Vector type: Mammalian Expression
Growth in bacteria
  Bacterial resistance: Ampicillin, 100 μg/mL
  Growth temperature: 37°C
  Growth strain: DH5alpha
  Copy number: High Copy
Gene/Insert
  Gene/Insert name: MYC
  Species: H. sapiens (human)
  Entrez Gene: MYC (a.k.a. MRTL, MYCC, bHLHe39, c-Myc)
  Tag / fusion protein: 2 x HA (N terminal on insert)
  Cloning method: Restriction Enzyme; 5′ cloning site Unknown (unknown if destroyed)
  Sequencing primers: 5′ CMV-F; 3′ BGHrev
Terms and licenses: Academic/Nonprofit Terms; Industry Terms: Not Available to Industry
How to cite: pCDNA3-HA-HA-human CMYC (208-439) was a gift from Yoshiaki Ito (Addgene plasmid # 203433 ; http://n2t.net/addgene:203433 ; RRID:Addgene_203433)
