[The description below was written by a language model from this plasmid's Addgene catalogue record and pLannotate feature annotations shown in this document.]
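Description:
pCDNA3-HA-HA-human CMYC (208-439) is a mammalian expression plasmid built on the Invitrogen pcDNA3 backbone that encodes a C-terminal portion of the human MYC proto-oncoprotein. According to the construct name this portion spans residues 208 to 439, and it carries two HA epitope tags at its N terminus. The sequenced plasmid is about 6.2 kb. It is maintained in E. coli through a high-copy ColE1/pUC-type origin with ampicillin selection from the β-lactamase gene, and an f1 origin is also present for single-stranded DNA production. Remnants of lac regulatory sequences and short fragments annotated as ble, bom and HIV-1 LTR appear in the table, but these are backbone leftovers or incidental matches rather than functional parts.

The MYC fragment, annotated as a roughly 700 bp partial c-Myc coding sequence, lies downstream of the human cytomegalovirus immediate-early enhancer and promoter and is followed by the bovine growth hormone polyadenylation signal, giving strong constitutive expression in transfected mammalian cells. T7 and SP6 promoters flank the insert and can be used for in vitro transcription or sequencing. The HA tags are recorded in the catalogue entry but are not separately annotated in the feature table; they would lie in the interval between the T7 promoter and the start of the MYC sequence. A second cassette, consisting of the SV40 early promoter, the neomycin phosphotransferase gene and an SV40 polyadenylation signal, allows G418 selection of stable cell lines.

The stated purpose is mammalian expression of MYC. As an epitope-tagged truncation, it suits domain-mapping experiments such as detecting or immunoprecipitating the fragment via HA. This fits the associated study of how RUNX3 affects the MYC/MAX complex and MYC degradation.
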