Features (pLannotate 1.2.2; 21 found; start..end, strand, type, name):
     56..385     +  promoter       SV40 promoter: SV40 enhancer and early promoter
    452..1243    +  CDS            neo: KKA2_KLEPN - Also known as kan, nptII. Experimental evidence at protein level: Swiss-Prot protein existence level 1. Resistance to kanamycin, neomycin, paromomycin, ribostamycin, butirosin and gentamicin B. From Klebsiella pneumoniae.
   1267..1425    +  CDS            ble (fragment): BLE_KLEPN - Experimental evidence at protein level: Swiss-Prot protein existence level 1. Binding protein with a strong affinity to the bleomycin family of antibiotics. Binds to CL990; an antimitotic-antibiotic compound. From Klebsiella pneumoniae.
   1420..1541    +  polyA_signal   SV40 poly(A) signal: SV40 polyadenylation signal
   1614..1630    -  protein_bind   lac operator: The lac repressor binds to the lac operator to inhibit transcription in E. coli. This inhibition can be relieved by adding lactose or isopropyl-β-D-thiogalactopyranoside (IPTG). lac repressor encoded by lacI
   1638..1668    -  promoter       lac promoter: promoter for the E. coli lac operon
   1683..1704    -  protein_bind   CAP binding site: CAP binding activates transcription in the presence of cAMP. E. coli catabolite activator protein
   1717..1809    -  CDS            lacI (fragment): lac repressor; lacI; The lac repressor binds to the lac operator to inhibit transcription in E. coli. This inhibition can be relieved by adding lactose or isopropyl-β-D-thiogalactopyranoside (IPTG).
   1992..2580    -  rep_origin     ori: high-copy-number ColE1/pMB1/pBR322/pUC origin of replication
   2751..3611    -  CDS            AmpR: β-lactamase; bla; confers resistance to ampicillin, carbenicillin, and related antibiotics
   3612..3716    -  promoter       AmpR promoter: bla
   3775..3827    -  misc_feature   bom (fragment): basis of mobility region from pBR322
   3982..4361    +  enhancer       CMV enhancer: human cytomegalovirus immediate early enhancer
   4362..4565    +  promoter       CMV promoter: human cytomegalovirus (CMV) immediate early promoter
   4561..4594    +  LTR            5' LTR (truncated) (fragment): truncated 5' long terminal repeat (LTR) from HIV-1
   4610..4628    +  promoter       T7 promoter: promoter for bacteriophage T7 RNA polymerase
   4729..5430    +  CDS            c-Myc (fragment): human c-Myc proto-oncogene
   5491..5509    -  promoter       SP6 promoter: promoter for bacteriophage SP6 RNA polymerase
   5535..5759    +  polyA_signal   bGH poly(A) signal: bovine growth hormone polyadenylation signal
   5763..5784    +  promoter       SV40 promoter (fragment): SV40 enhancer and early promoter
   5805..42      +  rep_origin     f1 ori (across the origin) (sequence partly withheld): f1 bacteriophage origin of replication; arrow indicates direction of (+) strand synthesis
>Addgene plasmid #203433 | pCDNA3-HA-HA-human CMYC (208-439) | addgene full sequence | sequence record 403676 | Addgene NGS Result
GGTTAAAAAATGAGCTGATTTAACAAAAATTTAACGCGAATTAATTCTGTGGAATGTGTGTCAGTTAGGG
TGTGGAAAGTCCCCAGGCTCCCCAGCAGGCAGAAGTATGCAAAGCATGCATCTCAATTAGTCAGCAACCA
GGTGTGGAAAGTCCCCAGGCTCCCCAGCAGGCAGAAGTATGCAAAGCATGCATCTCAATTAGTCAGCAAC
CATAGTCCCGCCCCTAACTCCGCCCATCCCGCCCCTAACTCCGCCCAGTTCCGCCCATTCTCCGCCCCAT
GGCTGACTAATTTTTTTTATTTATGCAGAGGCCGAGGCCGCCTCTGCCTCTGAGCTATTCCAGAAGTAGT
GAGGAGGCTTTTTTGGAGGCCTAGGCTTTTGCAAAAAGCTCCCGGGAGCTTGTATATCCATTTTCGGATC
TGATCAAGAGACAGGATGAGGATCGTTTCGCATGATTGAACAAGATGGATTGCACGCAGGTTCTCCGGCC
GCTTGGGTGGAGAGGCTATTCGGCTATGACTGGGCACAACAGACAATCGGCTGCTCTGATGCCGCCGTGT
TCCGGCTGTCAGCGCAGGGGCGCCCGGTTCTTTTTGTCAAGACCGACCTGTCCGGTGCCCTGAATGAACT
GCAGGACGAGGCAGCGCGGCTATCGTGGCTGGCCACGACGGGCGTTCCTTGCGCAGCTGTGCTCGACGTT
GTCACTGAAGCGGGAAGGGACTGGCTGCTATTGGGCGAAGTGCCGGGGCAGGATCTCCTGTCATCTCACC
TTGCTCCTGCCGAGAAAGTATCCATCATGGCTGATGCAATGCGGCGGCTGCATACGCTTGATCCGGCTAC
CTGCCCATTCGACCACCAAGCGAAACATCGCATCGAGCGAGCACGTACTCGGATGGAAGCCGGTCTTGTC
GATCAGGATGATCTGGACGAAGAGCATCAGGGGCTCGCGCCAGCCGAACTGTTCGCCAGGCTCAAGGCGC
GCATGCCCGACGGCGAGGATCTCGTCGTGACCCATGGCGATGCCTGCTTGCCGAATATCATGGTGGAAAA
TGGCCGCTTTTCTGGATTCATCGACTGTGGCCGGCTGGGTGTGGCGGACCGCTATCAGGACATAGCGTTG
GCTACCCGTGATATTGCTGAAGAGCTTGGCGGCGAATGGGCTGACCGCTTCCTCGTGCTTTACGGTATCG
CCGCTCCCGATTCGCAGCGCATCGCCTTCTATCGCCTTCTTGACGAGTTCTTCTGAGCGGGACTCTGGGG
TTCGAAATGACCGACCAAGCGACGCCCAACCTGCCATCACGAGATTTCGATTCCACCGCCGCCTTCTATG
AAAGGTTGGGCTTCGGAATCGTTTTCCGGGACGCCGGCTGGATGATCCTCCAGCGCGGGGATCTCATGCT
GGAGTTCTTCGCCCACCCCAACTTGTTTATTGCAGCTTATAATGGTTACAAATAAAGCAATAGCATCACA
AATTTCACAAATAAAGCATTTTTTTCACTGCATTCTAGTTGTGGTTTGTCCAAACTCATCAATGTATCTT
ATCATGTCTGTATACCGTCGACCTCTAGCTAGAGCTTGGCGTAATCATGGTCATAGCTGTTTCCTGTGTG
AAATTGTTATCCGCTCACAATTCCACACAACATACGAGCCGGAAGCATAAAGTGTAAAGCCTGGGGTGCC
TAATGAGTGAGCTAACTCACATTAATTGCGTTGCGCTCACTGCCCGCTTTCCAGTCGGGAAACCTGTCGT
GCCAGCTGCATTAATGAATCGGCCAACGCGCGGGGAGAGGCGGTTTGCGTATTGGGCGCTCTTCCGCTTC
CTCGCTCACTGACTCGCTGCGCTCGGTCGTTCGGCTGCGGCGAGCGGTATCAGCTCACTCAAAGGCGGTA
ATACGGTTATCCACAGAATCAGGGGATAACGCAGGAAAGAACATGTGAGCAAAAGGCCAGCAAAAGGCCA
GGAACCGTAAAAAGGCCGCGTTGCTGGCGTTTTTCCATAGGCTCCGCCCCCCTGACGAGCATCACAAAAA
TCGACGCTCAAGTCAGAGGTGGCGAAACCCGACAGGACTATAAAGATACCAGGCGTTTCCCCCTGGAAGC
TCCCTCGTGCGCTCTCCTGTTCCGACCCTGCCGCTTACCGGATACCTGTCCGCCTTTCTCCCTTCGGGAA
GCGTGGCGCTTTCTCATAGCTCACGCTGTAGGTATCTCAGTTCGGTGTAGGTCGTTCGCTCCAAGCTGGG
CTGTGTGCACGAACCCCCCGTTCAGCCCGACCGCTGCGCCTTATCCGGTAACTATCGTCTTGAGTCCAAC
CCGGTAAGACACGACTTATCGCCACTGGCAGCAGCCACTGGTAACAGGATTAGCAGAGCGAGGTATGTAG
GCGGTGCTACAGAGTTCTTGAAGTGGTGGCCTAACTACGGCTACACTAGAAGAACAGTATTTGGTATCTG
CGCTCTGCTGAAGCCAGTTACCTTCGGAAAAAGAGTTGGTAGCTCTTGATCCGGCAAACAAACCACCGCT
GGTAGCGGTGGTTTTTTTGTTTGCAAGCAGCAGATTACGCGCAGAAAAAAAGGATCTCAAGAAGATCCTT
TGATCTTTTCTACGGGGTCTGACGCTCAGTGGAACGAAAACTCACGTTAAGGGATTTTGGTCATGAGATT
ATCAAAAAGGATCTTCACCTAGATCCTTTTAAATTAAAAATGAAGTTTTAAATCAATCTAAAGTATATAT
GAGTAAACTTGGTCTGACAGTTACCAATGCTTAATCAGTGAGGCACCTATCTCAGCGATCTGTCTATTTC
GTTCATCCATAGTTGCCTGACTCCCCGTCGTGTAGATAACTACGATACGGGAGGGCTTACCATCTGGCCC
CAGTGCTGCAATGATACCGCGAGACCCACGCTCACCGGCTCCAGATTTATCAGCAATAAACCAGCCAGCC
GGAAGGGCCGAGCGCAGAAGTGGTCCTGCAACTTTATCCGCCTCCATCCAGTCTATTAATTGTTGCCGGG
AAGCTAGAGTAAGTAGTTCGCCAGTTAATAGTTTGCGCAACGTTGTTGCCATTGCTACAGGCATCGTGGT
GTCACGCTCGTCGTTTGGTATGGCTTCATTCAGCTCCGGTTCCCAACGATCAAGGCGAGTTACATGATCC
CCCATGTTGTGCAAAAAAGCGGTTAGCTCCTTCGGTCCTCCGATCGTTGTCAGAAGTAAGTTGGCCGCAG
TGTTATCACTCATGGTTATGGCAGCACTGCATAATTCTCTTACTGTCATGCCATCCGTAAGATGCTTTTC
TGTGACTGGTGAGTACTCAACCAAGTCATTCTGAGAATAGTGTATGCGGCGACCGAGTTGCTCTTGCCCG
GCGTCAATACGGGATAATACCGCGCCACATAGCAGAACTTTAAAAGTGCTCATCATTGGAAAACGTTCTT
CGGGGCGAAAACTCTCAAGGATCTTACCGCTGTTGAGATCCAGTTCGATGTAACCCACTCGTGCACCCAA
CTGATCTTCAGCATCTTTTACTTTCACCAGCGTTTCTGGGTGAGCAAAAACAGGAAGGCAAAATGCCGCA
AAAAAGGGAATAAGGGCGACACGGAAATGTTGAATACTCATACTCTTCCTTTTTCAATATTATTGAAGCA
TTTATCAGGGTTATTGTCTCATGAGCGGATACATATTTGAATGTATTTAGAAAAATAAACAAATAGGGGT
TCCGCGCACATTTCCCCGAAAAGTGCCACCTGACGTCGACGGATCGGGAGATCTCCCGATCCCCTATGGT
GCACTCTCAGTACAATCTGCTCTGATGCCGCATAGTTAAGCCAGTATCTGCTCCCTGCTTGTGTGTTGGA
GGTCGCTGAGTAGTGCGCGAGCAAAATTTAAGCTACAACAAGGCAAGGCTTGACCGACAATTGCATGAAG
AATCTGCTTAGGGTTAGGCGTTTTGCGCTGCTTCGCGATGTACGGGCCAGATATACGCGTTGACATTGAT
TATTGACTAGTTATTAATAGTAATCAATTACGGGGTCATTAGTTCATAGCCCATATATGGAGTTCCGCGT
TACATAACTTACGGTAAATGGCCCGCCTGGCTGACCGCCCAACGACCCCCGCCCATTGACGTCAATAATG
ACGTATGTTCCCATAGTAACGCCAATAGGGACTTTCCATTGACGTCAATGGGTGGAGTATTTACGGTAAA
CTGCCCACTTGGCAGTACATCAAGTGTATCATATGCCAAGTACGCCCCCTATTGACGTCAATGACGGTAA
ATGGCCCGCCTGGCATTATGCCCAGTACATGACCTTATGGGACTTTCCTACTTGGCAGTACATCTACGTA
TTAGTCATCGCTATTACCATGGTGATGCGGTTTTGGCAGTACATCAATGGGCGTGGATAGCGGTTTGACT
CACGGGGATTTCCAAGTCTCCACCCCATTGACGTCAATGGGAGTTTGTTTTGGCACCAAAATCAACGGGA
CTTTCCAAAATGTCGTAACAACTCCGCCCCATTGACGCAAATGGGCGGTAGGCGTGTACGGTGGGAGGTC
TATATAAGCAGAGCTCTCTGGCTAACTAGAGAACCCACTGCTTACTGGCTTATCGAAATTAATACGACTC
ACTATAGGGAGACCCAAGCTTGGTACCGAGCTCGGATCTCCCACCATGTACCCTTACGACGTGCCCGACT
ACGCCGGGTACCCTTACGACGTGCCCGACTACGCCGGATCCTGCGCCTCGCAAGACTCCAGCGCCTTCTC
TCCGTCCTCGGATTCTCTGCTCTCCTCGACGGAGTCCTCCCCGCAGGGCAGCCCCGAGCCCCTGGTGCTC
CATGAGGAGACACCGCCCACCACCAGCAGCGACTCTGAGGAGGAACAAGAAGATGAGGAAGAAATCGATG
TTGTTTCTGTGGAAAAGAGGCAGGCTCCTGGCAAAAGGTCAGAGTCTGGATCACCTTCTGCTGGAGGCCA
CAGCAAACCTCCTCACAGCCCACTGGTCCTCAAGAGGTGCCACGTCTCCACACATCAGCACAACTACGCA
GCGCCTCCCTCCACTCGGAAGGACTATCCTGCTGCCAAGAGGGTCAAGTTGGACAGTGTCAGAGTCCTGA
GACAGATCAGCAACAACCGAAAATGCACCAGCCCCAGGTCCTCGGACACCGAGGAGAATGTCAAGAGGCG
AACACACAACGTCTTGGAGCGCCAGAGGAGGAACGAGCTAAAACGGAGCTTTTTTGCCCTGCGTGACCAG
ATCCCGGAGTTGGAAAACAATGAAAAGGCCCCCAAGGTAGTTATCCTTAAAAAAGCCACAGCATACATCC
TGTCCGTCCAAGCAGAGGAGCAAAAGCTCATTTCTGAAGAGGACTTGTTGCGGAAACGACGAGAACAGTT
GAAACACAAACTTGAACAGCTACGGAACTCTTGTGCGTAAGAATTCTGCAGATATCCATCACACTGGCGG
CCGCTCGAGCATGCATCTAGAGGGCCCTATTCTATAGTGTCACCTAAATGCTAGAGCTCGCTGATCAGCC
TCGACTGTGCCTTCTAGTTGCCAGCCATCTGTTGTTTGCCCCTCCCCCGTGCCTTCCTTGACCCTGGAAG
GTGCCACTCCCACTGTCCTTTCCTAATAAAATGAGGAAATTGCATCGCATTGTCTGAGTAGGTGTCATTC
TATTCTGGGGGGTGGGGTGGGGCAGGACAGCAAGGGGGAGGATTGGGAAGACAATAGCAGGCATGCTGGG
GATGCGGTGGGCTCTATGGCTTCTGAGGCGGAAAGAACCAGCTGGGGCTCTAGGGGGTATCCCC
[124 nt withheld, positions 5805-5928]
C
[91 nt withheld, positions 5930-6020]
A
[49 nt withheld, positions 6022-6070]
CCTTTGACGTTGGAGTCCACGTTCTTT
[37 nt withheld, positions 6098-6134]
ACCCTATCTCGGTCTATTCTTTTGATTTATAAGGGATTTTGCCGATTTCGGCCTATT
